>Addgene plasmid #40165 | pPROBE'-gfp[tagless] | depositor full sequence | sequence record 54703 | pPROBE'-gfp[tagless] sequence 7343 bps
CTCGGGCCGTCTCTTGGGCTTGATCGGCCTTCTTGCGCATCTCACGCGCTCCTGCGGCGGCCTGTAGGGC
AGGCTCATACCCCTGCCGAACCGCTTTTGTCAGCCGGTCGGCCACGGCTTCCGGCGTCTCAACGCGCTTT
GAGATTCCCAGCTTTTCGGCCAATCCCTGCGGTGCATAGGCGCGTGGCTCGACCGCTTGCGGGCTGATGG
TGACGTGGCCCACTGGTGGCCGCTCCAGGGCCTCGTAGAACGCCTGAATGCGCGTGTGACGTGCCTTGCT
GCCCTCGATGCCCCGTTGCAGCCCTAGATCGGCCACAGCGGCCGCAAACGTGGTCTGGTCGCGGGTCATC
TGCGCTTTGTTGCCGATGAACTCCTTGGCCGACAGCCTGCCGTCCTGCGTCAGCGGCACCACGAACGCGG
TCATGTGCGGGCTGGTTTCGTCACGGTGGATGCTGGCCGTCACGATGCGATCCGCCCCGTACTTGTCCGC
CAGCCACTTGTGCGCCTTCTCGAAGAACGCCGCCTGCTGTTCTTGGCTGGCCGACTTCCACCATTCCGGG
CTGGCCGTCATGACGTACTCGACCGCCAACACAGCGTCCTTGCGCCGCTTCTCTGGCAGCAACTCGCGCA
GTCGGCCCATCGCTTCATCGGTGCTGCTGGCCGCCCAGTGCTCGTTCTCTGGCGTCCTGCTGGCGTCAGC
GTTGGGCGTCTCGCGCTCGCGGTAGGCGTGCTTGAGACTGGCCGCCACGTTGCCCATTTTCGCCAGCTTC
TTGCATCGCATGATCGCGTATGCCGCCATGCCTGCCCCTCCCTTTTGGTGTCCAACCGGCTCGACGGGGG
CAGCGCAAGGCGGTGCCTCCGGCGGGCCACTCAATGCTTGAGTATACTCACTAGACTTTGCTTCGCAAAG
TCGTGACCGCCTACGGCGGCTGCGGCGCCCTACGGGCTTGCTCTCCGGGCTTCGCCCTGCGCGGTCGCTG
CGCTCCCTTGCCAGCCCGTGGATATGTGGACGATGGCCGCGAGCGGCCACCGGCTGGCTCGCTTCGCTCG
GCCCGTGGACAACCCTGCTGGACAAGCTGATGGACAGGCTGCGCCTGCCCACGAGCTTGACCACAGGGAT
TGCCCACCGGCTACCCAGCCTTCGACCACATACCCACCGGCTCCAACTGCGCGGCCTGCGGCCTTGCCCC
ATCAATTTTTTTAATTTTCTCTGGGGAAAAGCCTCCGGCCTGCGGCCTGCGCGCTTCGCTTGCCGGTTGG
ACACCAAGTGGAAGGCGGGTCAAGGCTCGCGCAGCGACCGCGCAGCGGCTTGGCCTTGACGCGCCTGGAA
CGACCCAAGCCTATGCGAGTGGGGGCAGTCGAAGGCGAAGCCCGCCCGCCTGCCCCCCGAGCCTCACGGC
GGCGAGTGCGGGGGTTCCAAGGGGGCAGCGCCACCTTGGGCAAGGCCGAAGGCCGCGCAGTCGATCAACA
AGCCCCGGAGGGGCCACTTTTTGCCGGAGGGGGAGCCGCGCCGAAGGCGTGGGGGAACCCCGCAGGGGTG
CCCTTCTTTGGGCACCAAAGAACTAGATATAGGGCGAAATGCGAAAGACTTAAAAATCAACAACTTAAAA
AAGGGGGGTACGCAACAGCTCATTGCGGCACCCCCCGCAATAGCTCATTGCGTAGGTTAAAGAAAATCTG
TAATTGACTGCCACTTTTACGCAACGCATAATTGTTGTCGCGCTGCCGAAAAGTTGCAGCTGATTGCGCA
TGGTGCCGCAACCGTGCGGCACCCTACCGCATGGAGATAAGCATGGCCACGCAGTCCAGAGAAATCGGCA
TTCAAGCCAAGAACAAGCCCGGTCACTGGGTGCAAACGGAACGCAAAGCGCATGAGGCGTGGGCCGGGCT
TATTGCGAGGAAACCCACGGCGGCAATGCTGCTGCATCACCTCGTGGCGCAGATGGGCCACCAGAACGCC
GTGGTGGTCAGCCAGAAGACACTTTCCAAGCTCATCGGACGTTCTTTGCGGACGGTCCAATACGCAGTCA
AGGACTTGGTGGCCGAGCGCTGGATCTCCGTCGTGAAGCTCAACGGCCCCGGCACCGTGTCGGCCTACGT
GGTCAATGACCGCGTGGCGTGGGGCCAGCCCCGCGACCAGTTGCGCCTGTCGGTGTTCAGTGCCGCCGTG
GTGGTTGATCACGACGACCAGGACGAATCGCTGTTGGGGCATGGCGACCTGCGCCGCATCCCGACCCTGT
ATCCGGGCGAGCAGCAACTACCGACCGGCCCCGGCGAGGAGCCGCCCAGCCAGCCCGGCATTCCGGGCAT
GGAACCAGACCTGCCAGCCTTGACCGAAACGGAGGAATGGGAACGGCGCGGGCAGCAGCGCCTGCCGATG
CCCGATGAGCCGTGTTTTCTGGACGATGGCGAGCCGTTGGAGCCGCCGACACGGGTCACGCTGCCGCGCC
GGTAGCACTTGGGTTGCGCAGCAACCCGTAAGTGCGCTGTTCCAGACTATCGGCTGTAGCCGCCTCGCCG
CCCTATACCTTGTCTGCCTCCCCGCGTTGCGTCGCGGTGCATGGAGCCGGGCCACCTCGACCTGAATGGA
AGCCGGCGGCACCTCGCTAACGGATTCACCGTTTTTATCAGGCTCTGGGAGGCAGAATAAATGATCATAT
CGTCAATTATTACCTCCACGGGGAGAGCCTGAGCAAACTGGCCTCAGGCATTTGAGAAGCACACGGTCAC
ACTGCTTCCGGTAGTCAATAAACCGGTAAACCAGCAATAGACATAAGCGGCTATTTAACGACCCTGCCCT
GAACCGACGACCGGGTCGAATTTGCTTTCGAATTTCTGCCATTCATCCGCTTATTATCACTTATTCAGGC
GTAGCACCAGGCGTTTAAGGGCACCAATAACTGCCTTAAAAAAATTACGCCCCGCCCTGCCACTCATCGC
AGTCGGCCTATTGGTTAAAAAATGAGCTGATTTAACAAAAATTTAACGCGAATTTTAACAAAATATTAAC
GCTTACAATTTCCATTCGCCATTCAGGCTGCGCAACTGTTGGGAAGGGCGATCGGTGCGGGCCTCTTCGC
TATTACGCCAGCTGGCGAAAGGGGGATGTGCTGCAAGGCGATTAAGTTGGGTAACGCCAGGGTTTTCCCA
GTCACGACGTTGTAAAACGACGGCCAGTGAGCGCGCGTAATACGACTCACTATAGGGCGAATTGGAGCTG
GGGCCGCAATTCCCAATTCCAGGCATCAAATAAAACGAAAGGCTCAGTCGAAAGACTGGGCCTTTCGTTT
TATCTGTTGTTTGTCGGTGAACGCTCTCCTGAGTAGGACAAATCCGCCGGGAGCGGATTTGAACGTTGCG
AAGCAACGGCCCGGAGGGTGGCGGGCAGGACGCCCGCCATAAACTGCCAGGAATTAATTCCAGGCATCAA
ATAAAACGAAAGGCTCAGTCGAAAGACTGGGCCTTTCGTTTTATCTGTTGTTTGTCGGTGAACGCTCTCC
TGAGTAGGACAAATCCGCCGGGAGCGGATTTGAACGTTGCGAAGCAACGGCCCGGAGGGTGGCGGGCAGG
ACGCCCGCCATAAACTGCCAGGAATTAATTCCAGGCATCAAATAAAACGAAAGGCTCAGTCGAAAGACTG
GGCCTTTCGTTTTATCTGTTGTTTGTCGGTGAACGCTCTCCTGAGTAGGACAAATCCGCCGGGAGCGGAT
TTGAACGTTGCGAAGCAACGGCCCGGAGGGTGGCGGGCAGGACGCCCGCCATAAACTGCCAGGAATTAAT
TCCAGGCATCAAATAAAACGAAAGGCTCAGTCGAAAGACTGGGCCTTTCGTTTTATCTGTTGTTTGTCGG
TGAACGCTCTCCTGAGTAGGACAAATCCGCCGGGAGCGGATTTGAACGTTGCGAAGCAACGGCCCGGAGG
GTGGCGGGCAGGACGCCCGCCATAAACTGCCAGGAATTGGGGATCGGAAGCTGAATTCGAGCTCAGGCCT
TGGTACCCGGGATCCGTCGACTGCAGAAGCTTAATTCCCTAACTAACTAAAGATTAACTTTATAAGGAGG
AAAAACATATGAGTAAAGGAGAAGAACTTTTCACTGGAGTTGTCCCAATTCTTGTTGAATTAGATGGTGA
TGTTAATGGGCACAAATTTTCTGTCAGTGGAGAGGGTGAAGGTGATGCAACATACGGAAAACTTACCCTT
AAATTTATTTGCACTACTGGAAAACTACCTGTTCCATGGCCAACACTTGTCACTACTTTGACTTATGGTG
TTCAATGCTTTTCAAGATACCCAGATCATATGAAACGGCATGACTTTTTCAAGAGTGCCATGCCCGAAGG
TTATGTACAGGAAAGAACTATATTTTTCAAAGATGACGGGAACTACAAGACACGTGCTGAAGTCAAGTTT
GAAGGTGATACCCTTGTTAATAGAATCGAGTTAAAAGGTATTGATTTTAAAGAAGATGGAAACATTCTTG
GACACAAATTGGAATACAACTATAACTCACACAATGTATACATCATGGCAGACAAACAAAAGAATGGAAT
CAAAGTTAACTTCAAAATTAGACACAACATTGAAGATGGAAGCGTTCAACTAGCAGACCATTATCAACAA
AATACTCCAATTGGCGATGGCCCTGTCCTTTTACCAGACAACCATTACCTGTCCACACAATCTGCCCTTT
CGAAAGATCCCAACGAAAAGAGAGACCACATGGTCCTTCTTGAGTTTGTAACAGCTGCTGGGATTACACA
TGGCATGGATGAACTATACAAATAAGCTTAATTAGCTGAGCTTGGACTCCTGTTGATAGATCCAGTAATG
ACCTCAGAACTCCATCTGGATTTGTTCAGAACGCTCGGTTGCCGCCGGGCGTTTTTTATTGGTGAGAATC
CAAGCTAGCTTGGCGAGATTTTCAGGAGCTAAGGAAGCTAAAATGGAGAAAAAAATCACTGGATATACCA
CCGTTGATATATCCCAATGGCATCGTAAAGAACATTTTGAGGCATTTCAGTCAGTTGCTCAATGTACCTA
TAACCAGACCGTTCAGCTGGATATTACGGCCTTTTTAAAGACCGTAAAGAAAAATAAGCACAAGTTTTAT
CCGGCCTTTATTCACATTCTTGCCCGCCTGATGAATGCTCATCCGGAATTTCGTATGGCAATGAAAGACG
GTGAGCTGGTGATATGGGATAGTGTTCACCCTTGTTACACCGTTTTCCATGAGCAAACTGAAACGTTTTC
ATCGCTCTGGAGTGAATACCACGACGATTTCCGGCAGTTTCTACACATATATTCGCAAGATGTGGCGTGT
TACGGTGAAAACCTGGCCTATTTCCCTAAAGGGTTTATTGAGAATATGTTTTTCGTCTCAGCCAATCCCT
GGGTGAGTTTCACCAGTTTTGATTTAAACGTGGCCAATATGGACAACTTCTTCGCCCCCGTTTTCACCAT
GGGCAAATATTATACGCAAGGCGACAAGGTGCTGATGCCGCTGGCGATTCAGGTTCATCATGCCGTCTGT
GATGGCTTCCATGTCGGCAGAATGCTTAATGAATTACAACAGTACTGCGATGAGTGGCAGGGCGGGGCGT
AATTTTTTTAAGGCAGTTATTGGTGCCCTTAAACGCCTGGGGTAATGACTCTCTAGCTTGAGGCATCAAA
TAAAACGAAAGGCTCAGTCGAAAGACTGGGCCTTTCGTTTTATCTGTTGTTTGTCGGTGAACGCTCTCCT
GAGTAGGACAAATCCGCCGCTAGGAGCTTGCGGCCGCCAGTGTGATGGATATCTGCATAAAAACTGTTGT
AATTCATTAAGCATTCTGCCGACATGGAAGCCATCACAAACGGCATGATGAACCTGAATCGCCAGCGGCA
TCAGCACCTTGTCGCCTTGCGTATAATATTTGCCCATGGGGGTGGGCGAAGAACTCCAGCATGAGATCCC
CGCGCTGGAGGATCATCCAGCCGGCGTCCCGGAAAACGATTCCGAAGCCCAACCTTTCATAGAAGGCGGC
GGTGGAATCGAAATCTCGTGATGGCAGGTTGGGCGTCGCTTGGTCGGTCATTTCGAACCCCAGAGTCCCG
CTCAGAAGAACTCGTCAAGAAGGCGATAGAAGGCGATGCGCTGCGAATCGGGAGCGGCGATACCGTAAAG
CACGAGGAAGCGGTCAGCCCATTCGCCGCCAAGCTCTTCAGCAATATCACGGGTAGCCAACGCTATGTCC
TGATAGCGGTCCGCCACACCCAGCCGGCCACAGTCGATGAATCCAGAAAAGCGGCCATTTTCCACCATGA
TATTCGGCAAGCAGGCATCGCCATGGGTCACGACGAGATCCTCGCCGTCGGGCATGCGCGCCTTGAGCCT
GGCGAACAGTTCGGCTGGCGCGAGCCCCTGATGCTCTTCGTCCAGATCATCCTGATCGACAAGACCGGCT
TCCATCCGAGTACGTGCTCGCTCGATGCGATGTTTCGCTTGGTGGTCGAATGGGCAGGTAGCCGGATCAA
GCGTATGCAGCCGCCGCATTGCATCAGCCATGATGGATACTTTCTCGGCAGGAGCAAGGTGAGATGACAG
GAGATCCTGCCCCGGCACTTCGCCCAATAGCAGCCAGTCCCTTCCCGCTTCAGTGACAACGTCGAGCACA
GCTGCGCAAGGAACGCCCGTCGTGGCCAGCCACGATAGCCGCGCTGCCTCGTCCTGCAGTTCATTCAGGG
CACCGGACAGGTCGGTCTTGACAAAAAGAACCGGGCGCCCCTGCGCTGACAGCCGGAACACGGCGGCATC
AGAGCAGCCGATTGTCTGTTGTGCCCAGTCATAGCCGAATAGCCTCTCCACCCAAGCGGCCGGAGAACCT
GCGTGCAATCCATCTTGTTCAATCATGCGAAACGATCCTCATCCTGTCTCTTGATCAGATCTTGATCCCC
TGCGCCATCAGATCCTTGGCGGCAAGAAAGCCATCCAGTTTACTTTGCAGGGCTTCCCAACCTTACCAGA
GGGCGCCCCAGCTGGCAATTCCGGTTCGCTTGCTGTCCATAAAACCGCCCAGTCTAGCTATCGCCATGTA
AGCCCACTGCAAGCTACCTGCTTTCTCTTTGCGCTTGCGTTTTCCCTTGTCCAGATAGCCCAGTAGCTGA
CATTCATCCCAGGTGGCACTTTTCGGGGAAATGTGCGCGCCCGCGTTCCTGCTGGCGCTGGGCCTGTTTC
TGGCGCTGGACTTCCCGCTGTTCCGTCAGCAGCTTTTCGCCCACGGCCTTGATGATCGCGGCGGCCTTGG
CCTGCATATCCCGATTCAACGGCCCCAGGGCGTCCAGAACGGGCTTCAGGCGCTCCCGAAGGT
Features (pLannotate 1.2.2; 20 found; start..end, strand, type, name):
   1023..1792    +  rep_origin     pBBR1 oriV: replication origin of the broad-host-range plasmid pBBR1 from Bordetella bronchiseptica; requires the pBBR1 Rep protein for replication
   1793..2455    +  CDS            pBBR1 Rep: replication protein for the broad-host-range plasmid pBBR1 from Bordetella bronchiseptica
   2516..2585    +  CDS            TcR (fragment): tetracycline efflux protein; tet; confers resistance to tetracycline
   2914..2943    -  CDS            CmR (fragment): chloramphenicol acetyltransferase confers resistance to chloramphenicol
   2943..3021    +  rep_origin     M13 ori (fragment): M13 bacteriophage origin of replication; arrow indicates direction of (+) strand synthesis
   3025..3180    -  CDS            lacZα (fragment): LacZα fragment of β-galactosidase; lacZ fragment
   3188..3206    +  promoter       T7 promoter: promoter for bacteriophage T7 RNA polymerase
   3247..3333    +  terminator     rrnB T1 terminator: Escherichia coli rrnB; transcription terminator T1 from the E. coli rrnB gene
   3428..3514    +  terminator     rrnB T1 terminator: Escherichia coli rrnB; transcription terminator T1 from the E. coli rrnB gene
   3609..3695    +  terminator     rrnB T1 terminator: Escherichia coli rrnB; transcription terminator T1 from the E. coli rrnB gene
   3790..3876    +  terminator     rrnB T1 terminator: Escherichia coli rrnB; transcription terminator T1 from the E. coli rrnB gene
   4069..4784    +  CDS            GFP (fragment): Aequoria victoria green fluorescent protein
   4805..4899    +  terminator     lambda t0 terminator: transcription terminator from phage lambda
   4914..4942    +  promoter       cat promoter (fragment): promoter of the E. coli cat gene encoding chloramphenicol acetyltransferase
   4943..5599    +  CDS            cat: CAT_ECOLX - Experimental evidence at protein level: Swiss-Prot protein existence level 1. This enzyme is an effector of chloramphenicol resistance in bacteria. From Escherichia coli. This protein is used as a marker in many commonly used cloning vectors, such as pACYC184.
   5667..5753    +  terminator     rrnB T1 terminator: Escherichia coli rrnB; transcription terminator T1 from the E. coli rrnB gene
   5803..5919    -  CDS            CmR (fragment): chloramphenicol acetyltransferase; cat; confers resistance to chloramphenicol
   5919..6071    -  CDS            ble (fragment): BLE_KLEPN - Experimental evidence at protein level: Swiss-Prot protein existence level 1. Binding protein with a strong affinity to the bleomycin family of antibiotics. Binds to CL990; an antimitotic-antibiotic compound. From Klebsiella pneumoniae.
   6095..6886    -  CDS            neo: KKA2_KLEPN - Also known as kan, nptII. Experimental evidence at protein level: Swiss-Prot protein existence level 1. Resistance to kanamycin, neomycin, paromomycin, ribostamycin, butirosin and gentamicin B. From Klebsiella pneumoniae.
   6918..7202    -  CDS            tnpA (fragment): TN5P_ECOLX - Also known as tnp. Experimental evidence at protein level: Swiss-Prot protein existence level 1. Mediates transposition of transposon Tn5 by a 'cut and paste' mechanism. First, the monomeric transposase binds the 19 bp inverted DNA repeats flanking the transposon. Then, dimerization of the DNA- bound transposase creates a synaptic DNA complex. After nicking of the first DNA strand, excision of the transposon proceeds through a series of intermediates. The transposase then mediates the insertion of the transposon at a new site by strand transfer. The activity of the wild- type tran
