[The description below was written by a language model from this plasmid's Addgene catalogue record and pLannotate feature annotations shown in this document.]
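Description:
pPROBE'-gfp[tagless] is a broad-host-range promoter-probe vector built on the pBBR1 replicon and, according to the depositor, derived from pPROBE-NT'. The 7,343 bp plasmid carries the pBBR1 oriV together with the pBBR1 Rep gene that this origin requires, an arrangement that allows replication in many Gram-negative bacteria besides E. coli. Selection is by kanamycin through a Tn5-derived neo (nptII) gene, which is flanked by remnants of the adjacent ble and transposase genes. The copy number is recorded as unknown.

The payload is a promoterless GFP reporter designed to read out the activity of DNA fragments cloned upstream of it. Four tandem copies of the rrnB T1 terminator lie ahead of the cloning region and GFP coding sequence, insulating the reporter from read-through transcription originating in the backbone, so that fluorescence reflects only the inserted test promoter. A lambda t0 terminator follows GFP. Downstream, the annotation also detects a full-length cat (chloramphenicol acetyltransferase) coding sequence preceded by a partial cat promoter and followed by another rrnB T1 terminator. The catalogue entry lists only kanamycin as the resistance marker and does not explain this element's role. The "tagless" designation presumably indicates that the GFP lacks an added peptide tag, but the record does not define the term. Short fragments of TcR, CmR, M13 ori and lacZα, plus a T7 promoter, appear to be leftovers from earlier cloning steps.

The vector is used to build transcriptional fusions for monitoring promoter activity by fluorescence in diverse bacteria. The depositor notes that this version has the PstI site and that minor sequence mismatches should not affect function.
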