Addgene plasmid #40165: pPROBE'-gfp[tagless]
Depositing lab: Steven Lindow. Depositing organization: University of California, Berkeley. Publication: Improved gfp and inaZ broad-host-range promoter-probe vectors. Miller WG, Leveau JH, Lindow SE. Mol Plant Microbe Interact. 2000 Nov;13(11):1243-50. 10.1094/MPMI.2000.13.11.1243 PubMed 11059491.
Backbone
  Vector backbone: pBBR1
Growth in bacteria
  Bacterial resistance: Kanamycin, 50 μg/mL
  Growth temperature: 37°C
  Growth strain: DH5alpha
  Copy number: Unknown
Gene/Insert
  Gene/Insert name: Promotor probe
  GenBank ID: AF286456
Terms and licenses: Academic/Nonprofit Terms; Industry Terms: Not Available to Industry
Depositor comments: This construct is based on pPROBE-NT'. This plasmid has the PstI site, any additional mismatches between Addgene's sequence and depositor's sequence should not affect function.
How to cite: pPROBE'-gfp[tagless] was a gift from Steven Lindow (Addgene plasmid # 40165 ; http://n2t.net/addgene:40165 ; RRID:Addgene_40165)
