>Addgene plasmid #40165 | pPROBE'-gfp[tagless] | addgene partial sequence | sequence record 54562 | M13pUC-fwd 5'-CCCAGTCACGACGTTGTAAAACG-3'
GACTCACTATAGGGCGAATTGGAGCTGGGGCCGCAATTCCCAATTCCCCAGGCATCAAATAAAACGAAAG
GCTCAGTCGAAAGACTGGGCCTTTCGTTTTATCTGTTGTTTGTCGGTGAACGCTCTCCTGAGTAGGACAA
ATCCGCCGGGAGCGGATTTGAACGTTGCGAAGCAACGGCCCGGAGGGTGGCGGGCAGGACGCCCGCCATA
AACTGCCAGGAATTAATTCCCCAGGCATCAAATAAAACGAAAGGCTCAGTCGAAAGACTGGGCCTTTCGT
TTTATCTGTTGTTTGTCGGTGAACGCTCTCCTGAGTAGGACAAATCCGCCGGGAGCGGATTTGAACGTTG
CGAAGCAACGGCCCGGAGGGTGGCGG
