>Addgene plasmid #40165 | pPROBE'-gfp[tagless] | addgene partial sequence | sequence record 55525 | GFPfusionREV
TTCACAGAATTGGGACAACTCCAGTGAAAAGTTCTTCTCCTTTACTCATATGTTTTTCCTCCTTATAAAG
TTAATCTTTAGTTAGTTAGGGAATAAGCCGAATTAAGCTTCTGCAGTCGACGGATCCCGGGTACCAAGGC
CTGAGCTCGAATTCAGCTTCCGATCCCCAATTCCTGGCAGTTTATGGCGGGCGTCCTGCCCGCCACCCTC
CGGGCCGTTGCTTCGCAACGTTCAAATCCGCTCCCGGCGGATTTGTCCTACTCAGGAGAGCGTTCACCGA
CAAACAACAGATAAAACGAAAGGCCCAGTCTTTCGACTGAGCCTTTCGTTTTATTTGATGCCTGGGGAAT
TAATTCCTGGCAGTTTATGGCGGGCGTCCTGCCCGCCACCCTCCGGGCCGTTGCTTCGCAACGTTCAAAT
CCGCTCCCGGCGGATTTGTCCTACTCAGGAGAGCGTTCACCGACAAACAACAGATAAAACGAAAGGCCCA
GTCTTTCGACTGAGCCTTTCGTTTTATTTGATGCCTGGGGAATTAATTCCTGGCAGTTTATGGCGGGCGT
CCTGCCCGCCACCCTCCGGGCCGTTGCTTCGCAACGTTCAAATCCGCTCCCGGCGGATTTGTCCTACTCA
GGAGAGCGTTCACCGACAAACAACAGATAAAACGAAAGGCCCAGTCTTTCGACTGAGCCTTTCGTTTTAT
TTGATGCCTGGGGAATTAATTCCTGGCAGTT
